>Addgene plasmid #124790 | pMaCTag-Z07 | addgene full sequence | sequence record 243821 | Addgene NGS Result
ATTTAGGTGACACTATAGAACGCGGCCGCCAGCTGAAGCTTCGTACGTCAGGTGGAGGAGGTAGTGGCGG
AGGCGGATCCGTGAGCAAGGGCGAGGAGGATAACATGGCCTCTCTCCCAGCGACACATGAGTTACACATC
TTTGGCTCCATCAACGGTGTGGACTTTGACATGGTGGGTCAGGGCACCGGCAATCCAAATGATGGTTATG
AGGAGTTAAACCTGAAGTCCACCAAGGGTGACCTCCAGTTCTCCCCCTGGATTCTGGTCCCTCATATCGG
GTATGGCTTCCATCAGTACCTGCCCTACCCTGACGGGATGTCGCCTTTCCAGGCCGCCATGGTAGATGGC
TCCGGATACCAAGTCCATCGCACAATGCAGTTTGAAGATGGTGCCTCCCTTACTGTTAACTACCGCTACA
CCTACGAGGGAAGCCACATCAAAGGAGAGGCCCAGGTGAAGGGGACTGGTTTCCCTGCTGACGGTCCTGT
GATGACCAACTCGCTGACCGCTGCGGACTGGTGCAGGTCGAAGAAGACTTACCCCAACGACAAAACCATC
ATCAGTACCTTTAAGTGGAGTTACACCACTGGAAATGGCAAGCGCTACCGGAGCACTGCGCGGACCACCT
ACACCTTTGCCAAGCCAATGGCGGCTAACTATCTGAAGAACCAGCCGATGTACGTGTTCCGTAAGACGGA
GCTCAAGCACTCCAAGACCGAGCTCAACTTCAAGGAGTGGCAAAAGGCCTTTACCGATGTGATGGGCATG
GACGAGCTGTACAAGTGAACTAGTAACTTGTTTATTGCAGCTTATAATGGTTACAAATAAAGCAATAGCA
TCACAAATTTCACAAATAAAGCATTTTTTTCACTGCATTCTAGTTGTGGTTTGTCCAAACTCATCAATGT
ATCTTAGTCGATATAACTTCGTATAGCATACATTATACGAAGTTATGTCGACGGTGTGGAAAGTCCCCAG
GCTCCCCAGCAGGCAGAAGTATGCAAAGCATGCATCTCAATTAGTCAGCAACCAGGTGTGGAAAGTCCCC
AGGCTCCCCAGCAGGCAGAAGTATGCAAAGCATGCATCTCAATTAGTCAGCAACCATAGTCCCGCCCCTA
ACTCCGCCCATCCCGCCCCTAACTCCGCCCAGTTCCGCCCATTCTCCGCCCCATGGCTGACTAATTTTTT
TTATTTATGCAGAGGCCGAGGCCGCCTCGGCCTCTGAGCTATTCCAGAAGTAGTGAGGAGGCTTTTTTGG
AGGCCTAGGCTTTTGCAAAGAATTCGCCACCATGGCCAAGTTGACCAGTGCCGTTCCGGTGCTCACCGCG
CGCGACGTCGCCGGAGCGGTCGAGTTCTGGACCGACCGGCTCGGGTTCTCCCGGGACTTCGTGGAGGACG
ACTTCGCCGGTGTGGTCCGGGACGACGTGACCCTGTTCATCAGCGCGGTCCAGGACCAGGTGGTGCCGGA
CAACACCCTGGCCTGGGTGTGGGTGCGCGGCCTGGACGAGCTGTACGCCGAGTGGTCGGAGGTCGTGTCC
ACGAACTTCCGGGACGCCTCCGGGCCGGCCATGACCGAGATCGGCGAGCAGCCGTGGGGGCGGGAGTTCG
CCCTGCGCGACCCGGCCGGCAACTGCGTGCACTTCGTGGCCGAGGAGCAGGACTGACTGCAGCGACTGTG
CCTTCTAGTTGCCAGCCATCTGTTGTTTGCCCCTCCCCCGTGCCTTCCTTGACCCTGGAAGGTGCCACTC
CCACTGTCCTTTCCTAATAAAATGAGGAAATTGCATCGCATTGTCTGAGTAGGTGTCATTCTATTCTGGG
GGGTGGGGTGGGGCAGGACAGCAAGGGGGAGGATTGGGAAGACAATAGCAGGCATGCTGGGGATGCGGTG
GGCTCTATGGCTCGAGGAGGGCCTATTTCCCATGATTCCTTCATATTTGCATATACGATACAAGGCTGTT
AGAGAGATAATTGGAATTAATTTGACTGTAAACACAAAGATATTAGTACAAAATACGTGACGTAGAAAGT
AATAATTTCTTGGGTAGTTTGCAGTTTTAAAATTATGTTTTAAAATGGACTATCATATGCTTACCGTAAC
TTGAAAGTATTTCGATTTCTTGGCTTTATATATCTTGTGGAAAGGACGAAACACCGATAACTTCGTATAG
CATACATTATACGAAGTTATGGTACCGATGCAGCTAGCCCGCGGATCTGCCGGTCTCCCTATAGTGAGTC
GTATTAATTTCGATAAGCCAGGTTAACCTGCATTAATGAATCGGCCAACGCGCGGGGAGAGGCGGTTTGC
GTATTGGGCGCTCTTCCGCTTCCTCGCTCACTGACTCGCTGCGCTCGGTCGTTCGGCTGCGGCGAGCGGT
ATCAGCTCACTCAAAGGCGGTAATACGGTTATCCACAGAATCAGGGGATAACGCAGGAAAGAACATGTGA
GCAAAAGGCCAGCAAAAGGCCAGGAACCGTAAAAAGGCCGCGTTGCTGGCGTTTTTCCATAGGCTCCGCC
CCCCTGACGAGCATCACAAAAATCGACGCTCAAGTCAGAGGTGGCGAAACCCGACAGGACTATAAAGATA
CCAGGCGTTTCCCCCTGGAAGCTCCCTCGTGCGCTCTCCTGTTCCGACCCTGCCGCTTACCGGATACCTG
TCCGCCTTTCTCCCTTCGGGAAGCGTGGCGCTTTCTCATAGCTCACGCTGTAGGTATCTCAGTTCGGTGT
AGGTCGTTCGCTCCAAGCTGGGCTGTGTGCACGAACCCCCCGTTCAGCCCGACCGCTGCGCCTTATCCGG
TAACTATCGTCTTGAGTCCAACCCGGTAAGACACGACTTATCGCCACTGGCAGCAGCCACTGGTAACAGG
ATTAGCAGAGCGAGGTATGTAGGCGGTGCTACAGAGTTCTTGAAGTGGTGGCCTAACTACGGCTACACTA
GAAGAACAGTATTTGGTATCTGCGCTCTGCTGAAGCCAGTTACCTTCGGAAAAAGAGTTGGTAGCTCTTG
ATCCGGCAAACAAACCACCGCTGGTAGCGGTGGTTTTTTTGTTTGCAAGCAGCAGATTACGCGCAGAAAA
AAAGGATCTCAAGAAGATCCTTTGATCTTTTCTACGGGGTCTGACGCTCAGTGGAACGAAAACTCACGTT
AAGGGATTTTGGTCATGAGATTATCAAAAAGGATCTTCACCTAGATCCTTTTAAATTAAAAATGAAGTTT
TAAATCAATCTAAAGTATATATGAGTAAACTTGGTCTGACAGTTACCAATGCTTAATCAGTGAGGCACCT
ATCTCAGCGATCTGTCTATTTCGTTCATCCATAGTTGCCTGACTCCCCGTCGTGTAGATAACTACGATAC
GGGAGGGCTTACCATCTGGCCCCAGTGCTGCAATGATACCGCGAGACCCACGCTCACCGGCTCCAGATTT
ATCAGCAATAAACCAGCCAGCCGGAAGGGCCGAGCGCAGAAGTGGTCCTGCAACTTTATCCGCCTCCATC
CAGTCTATTAATTGTTGCCGGGAAGCTAGAGTAAGTAGTTCGCCAGTTAATAGTTTGCGCAACGTTGTTG
CCATTGCTACAGGCATCGTGGTGTCACGCTCGTCGTTTGGTATGGCTTCATTCAGCTCCGGTTCCCAACG
ATCAAGGCGAGTTACATGATCCCCCATGTTGTGCAAAAAAGCGGTTAGCTCCTTCGGTCCTCCGATCGTT
GTCAGAAGTAAGTTGGCCGCAGTGTTATCACTCATGGTTATGGCAGCACTGCATAATTCTCTTACTGTCA
TGCCATCCGTAAGATGCTTTTCTGTGACTGGTGAGTACTCAACCAAGTCATTCTGAGAATAGTGTATGCG
GCGACCGAGTTGCTCTTGCCCGGCGTCAATACGGGATAATACCGCGCCACATAGCAGAACTTTAAAAGTG
CTCATCATTGGAAAACGTTCTTCGGGGCGAAAACTCTCAAGGATCTTACCGCTGTTGAGATCCAGTTCGA
TGTAACCCACTCGTGCACCCAACTGATCTTCAGCATCTTTTACTTTCACCAGCGTTTCTGGGTGAGCAAA
AACAGGAAGGCAAAATGCCGCAAAAAAGGGAATAAGGGCGACACGGAAATGTTGAATACTCATACTCTTC
CTTTTTCAATATTATTGAAGCATTTATCAGGGTTATTGTCTCATGAGCGGATACATATTTGAATGTATTT
AGAAAAATAAACAAATAGGGGTTCCGCGCACATTTCCCCGAAAAGTGCCACCTGACGTCTAAGAAACCAT
TATTATCATGACATTAACCTATAAAAATAGGCGTATCACGAGGCCCTTTCGTCTCGCGCGTTTCGGTGAT
GACGGTGAAAACCTCTGACACATGCAGCTCCCGGAGACGGTCACAGCTTGTCTGTAAGCGGATGCCGGGA
GCAGACAAGCCCGTCAGGGCGCGTCAGCGGGTGTTGGCGGGTGTCGGGGCTGGCTTAACTATGCGGCATC
AGAGCAGATTGTACTGAGAGTGCACCATATGGACATATTGTCGTTAGAACGCGGCTACAATTAATACATA
ACCTTATGTATCATACACATACG
Features (pLannotate 1.2.2; 16 found; start..end, strand, type, name):
      1..19      +  promoter       SP6 promoter: promoter for bacteriophage SP6 RNA polymerase
     81..785     +  CDS            mNeonGreen: mNeonGreen is a basic (constitutively fluorescent) green/yellow fluorescent protein published in 2013, derived from Branchiostoma lanceolatum. It is reported to be a very rapidly-maturing monomer with moderate acid sensitivity.
    795..916     +  polyA_signal   SV40 poly(A) signal: SV40 polyadenylation signal
    923..956     +  protein_bind   loxP: Cre-mediated recombination occurs in the 8-bp core sequence (GCATACAT). Cre recombinase
    963..1279    +  promoter       SV40 promoter: SV40 enhancer and early promoter
   1292..1666    +  CDS            BleoR: antibiotic-binding protein; Sh ble from Streptoalloteichus hindustanus; confers resistance to bleomycin, phleomycin, and Zeocin™
   1676..1900    +  polyA_signal   bGH poly(A) signal: bovine growth hormone polyadenylation signal
   1907..2147    +  promoter       U6 promoter: RNA polymerase III promoter for human U6 snRNA
   2157..2190    +  protein_bind   loxP: Cre-mediated recombination occurs in the 8-bp core sequence (GCATACAT). Cre recombinase
   2228..2246    -  promoter       T7 promoter: promoter for bacteriophage T7 RNA polymerase
   2268..2321    -  CDS            lacI (fragment): lac repressor; lacI; The lac repressor binds to the lac operator to inhibit transcription in E. coli. This inhibition can be relieved by adding lactose or isopropyl-β-D-thiogalactopyranoside (IPTG).
   2504..3092    -  rep_origin     ori: high-copy-number ColE1/pMB1/pBR322/pUC origin of replication
   3263..4123    -  CDS            AmpR: β-lactamase; bla; confers resistance to ampicillin, carbenicillin, and related antibiotics
   4124..4228    -  promoter       AmpR promoter: bla
   4323..4358    +  CDS            rop (fragment): Rop protein, which maintains plasmids at low copy number; rop
   4460..4511    +  misc_feature   bom (fragment): basis of mobility region from pBR322
