[The description below was written by a language model from this plasmid's Addgene catalogue record and pLannotate feature annotations shown in this document.]
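Description:
pMaCTag-Z07 is a PCR template plasmid built on the pFA6a backbone, intended as the source of a cassette for C-terminal tagging of endogenous mammalian genes with mNeonGreen in the CRISPR-Cas12a-assisted PCR tagging approach. It is not itself an expression vector. It is propagated in E. coli as a high-copy plasmid through a ColE1/pUC-type origin and selected with ampicillin via the β-lactamase gene. Small fragments of lacI, rop and bom in the feature table are backbone remnants, and SP6 and T7 promoters flank the cassette.

The amplifiable module begins with a promoterless mNeonGreen coding sequence, cloned between BamHI and SpeI, followed by an SV40 polyadenylation signal. Because the tag has no promoter of its own, green fluorescence should arise only when the cassette integrates in frame at the 3′ end of a target gene and is expressed from that gene's native promoter. Downstream lies a Zeocin selection unit, consisting of the SV40 enhancer/early promoter driving the Sh ble (BleoR) gene with a bGH polyadenylation signal, and then a human U6 RNA polymerase III promoter at the distal end of the cassette. In this tagging method, gene-specific M1 and M2 oligos supply the homology arms, and the U6 promoter's position is consistent with the reverse oligo adding a Cas12a crRNA so that the PCR product encodes its own guide, although the record does not spell this out. Two loxP sites in the same orientation bracket the selection marker and U6 promoter, which would allow Cre-mediated removal of these elements after integration, leaving the tag and its terminator. The catalogue lists the insert species as human, whereas the annotation notes that mNeonGreen derives from Branchiostoma lanceolatum.
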