Addgene plasmid #124790: pMaCTag-Z07
Purpose: Template for C-terminal PCR tagging of mammalian genes (Zeocin selection) with mNeonGreen
Depositing lab: Michael Knop. Depositing organization: Universitaet Heidelberg. Publication: CRISPR-Cas12a-assisted PCR tagging of mammalian genes. Fueller J, Herbst K, Meurer M, Gubicza K, Kurtulmus B, Knopf JD, Kirrmaier D, Buchmuller BC, Pereira G, Lemberg MK, Knop M. J Cell Biol. 2020 Jun 1;219(6). pii: 151766. doi: 10.1083/jcb.201910210. PubMed 32406907.
Backbone
  Vector backbone: pFA6a
  Backbone size w/o insert (bp): 2412
  Vector type: PCR Template
  Selectable markers: Zeocin
Growth in bacteria
  Bacterial resistance: Ampicillin, 100 μg/mL
  Growth temperature: 37°C
  Growth strain: DH5alpha
  Copy number: High Copy
Gene/Insert
  Gene/Insert name: mNeonGreen
  Species: H. sapiens (human)
  Promoter: None
  Tag / fusion protein: mNeonGreen (C terminal on backbone)
  Cloning method: Restriction Enzyme; 5′ cloning site BamHI (not destroyed); 3′ cloning site SpeI (not destroyed)
  Sequencing primers: 5′ SP6; 3′ AAACCACAACTAGAATGCAGTG
Terms and licenses: Academic/Nonprofit Terms; Industry Terms: Not Available to Industry
Depositor comments: Template plasmid for C-terminal PCR tagging of mammalian genes. For M1 and M2 tagging oligo design please visit www.pcr-tagging.com Please visit https://www.biorxiv.org/content/early/2018/11/20/473876 for BioRxiv preprint
How to cite: pMaCTag-Z07 was a gift from Michael Knop (Addgene plasmid # 124790 ; http://n2t.net/addgene:124790 ; RRID:Addgene_124790)
